>Addgene plasmid #99906 | pYPQ141D2.0 | addgene full sequence | sequence record 203128 | Addgene NGS Result
TTCCCAGTCACGACGTTGTAAAACGACGGCCAGTCTTAAGCTCGGGCCCAATAATGATTTTATTTTGACT
GATAGTGACCTGTTCGTTGCAACAAATTGATGAGCAATGCTTTTTTATAATGCCAACTTTGTATACAAAA
GTTGCCCCATGGCGTTCCCTCTAGATAACGCAGGATCCTAAAGGGATCTTTAAACATACGAACAGATCAC
TTAAAGTTCTTCTGAAGCAACTTAAAGTTATCAGGCATGCATGGATCTTGGAGGAATCAGATGTGCAGTC
AGGGACCATAGCACAGGACAGGCGTCTTCTACTGGTGCTACCAGCAAATGCTGGAAGCCGGGAACACTGG
GTACGTTGGAAACCACGTGATGTGGAGTAAGATAAACTGTAGGAGAAAAGCATTTCGTAGTGGGCCATGA
AGCCTTTCAGGACATGTATTGCAGTATGGGCCGGCCCATTACGCAATTGGACGACAACAAAGACTAGTAT
TAGTACCACCTCGGCTATCCACATAGATCAAAGCTGGTTTAAAAGAGTTGTGCAGATGATCCGTGGCAGA
GACGAGATCTAGTCTGAGTCGACCGTCTCTGTTTTAGAGCTAGGCCAACATGAGGATCACCCATGTCTGC
AGGGCCTAGCAAGTTAAAATAAGGCTAGTCCGTTATCAACTTGGCCAACATGAGGATCACCCATGTCTGC
AGGGCCAAGTGGCACCGAGTCGGTGCTTTTTTTGTCCCTTCGAAGGGCAATTCTGCAGATATCCATCACA
CTGGCGGCCGCTCGAGGTCGAGGGTATCGATAAGCTTGAATTCGACCCAGCTTTCTTGTACAAAGTTGGC
ATTATAAAAAATAATTGCTCATCAATTTGTTGCAACGAACAGGTCACTATCAGTCAAAATAAAATCATTA
TTTGCCATCCAGCTGATATCCCCTATAGTGAGTCGTATTACATGGTCATAGCATCCCCTATAGTGAGTCG
TATTACATGGTCATAGCTGTTTCCTGGCAGCTCTGGCCCGTGTCTCAAAATCTCTGATGTTACATTGCAC
AAGATAAAAATATATCATCATGCCTCCTCTGGACCAGCCAGGACAGAAATGCCTCGACTTCGCTGCTACC
CAAGGTTGCCGGGTGACGCACACCGTGGAAACGGATGAAGGCACGAACCCAGTGGACATAAGCCTGTTCG
GTTCGTAAGCTGTAATGCAAGTAGCGTATGCGCTCACGCAACTGGTCCAGAACCTTGACCGAACGCAGCG
GTGGTAACGGCGCAGTGGCGGTTTTCATGGCTTGTTATGACTGTTTTTTTGGGGTACAGTCTATGCCTCG
GGCATCCAAGCAGCAAGCGCGTTACGCCGTGGGTCGATGTTTGATGTTATGGAGCAGCAACGATGTTACG
CAGCAGGGCAGTCGCCCTAAAACAAAGTTAAACATTATGAGGGAAGCGGTGATCGCCGAAGTATCGACTC
AACTATCAGAGGTAGTTGGCGTCATCGAGCGCCATCTCGAACCGACGTTGCTGGCCGTACATTTGTACGG
CTCCGCAGTGGATGGCGGCCTGAAGCCACACAGTGATATTGATTTGCTGGTTACGGTGACCGTAAGGCTT
GATGAAACAACGCGGCGAGCTTTGATCAACGACCTTTTGGAAACTTCGGCTTCCCCTGGAGAGAGCGAGA
TTCTCCGCGCTGTAGAAGTCACCATTGTTGTGCACGACGACATCATTCCGTGGCGTTATCCAGCTAAGCG
CGAACTGCAATTTGGAGAATGGCAGCGCAATGACATTCTTGCAGGTATCTTCGAGCCAGCCACGATCGAC
ATTGATCTGGCTATCTTGCTGACAAAAGCAAGAGAACATAGCGTTGCCTTGGTAGGTCCAGCGGCGGAGG
AACTCTTTGATCCGGTTCCTGAACAGGATCTATTTGAGGCGCTAAATGAAACCTTAACGCTATGGAACTC
GCCGCCCGACTGGGCTGGCGATGAGCGAAATGTAGTGCTTACGTTGTCCCGCATTTGGTACAGCGCAGTA
ACCGGCAAAATCGCGCCGAAGGATGTCGCTGCCGACTGGGCAATGGAGCGCCTGCCGGCCCAGTATCAGC
CCGTCATACTTGAAGCTAGACAGGCTTATCTTGGACAAGAAGAAGATCGCTTGGCCTCGCGCGCAGATCA
GTTGGAAGAATTTGTCCACTACGTGAAAGGCGAGATCACCAAGGTAGTCGGCAAATAACCCTCGAGCCAC
CCATGACCAAAATCCCTTAACGTGAGTTACGCGTCGTTCCACTGAGCGTCAGACCCCGTAGAAAAGATCA
AAGGATCTTCTTGAGATCCTTTTTTTCTGCGCGTAATCTGCTGCTTGCAAACAAAAAAACCACCGCTACC
AGCGGTGGTTTGTTTGCCGGATCAAGAGCTACCAACTCTTTTTCCGAAGGTAACTGGCTTCAGCAGAGCG
CAGATACCAAATACTGTTCTTCTAGTGTAGCCGTAGTTAGGCCACCACTTCAAGAACTCTGTAGCACCGC
CTACATACCTCGCTCTGCTAATCCTGTTACCAGTGGCTGCTGCCAGTGGCGATAAGTCGTGTCTTACCGG
GTTGGACTCAAGACGATAGTTACCGGATAAGGCGCAGCGGTCGGGCTGAACGGGGGGTTCGTGCACACAG
CCCAGCTTGGAGCGAACGACCTACACCGAACTGAGATACCTACAGCGTGAGCTATGAGAAAGCGCCACGC
TTCCCGAAGGGAGAAAGGCGGACAGGTATCCGGTAAGCGGCAGGGTCGGAACAGGAGAGCGCACGAGGGA
GCTTCCAGGGGGAAACGCCTGGTATCTTTATAGTCCTGTCGGGTTTCGCCACCTCTGACTTGAGCGTCGA
TTTTTGTGATGCTCGTCAGGGGGGCGGAGCCTATGGAAAAACGCCAGCAACGCGGCCTTTTTACGGTTCC
TGGCCTTTTGCTGGCCTTTTGCTCACATGTTCTTTCCTGCGTTATCCCCTGATTCTGTGGATAACCGTAT
TACCGCCTTTGAGTGAGCTGATACCGCTCGCCGCAGCCGAACGACCGAGCGCAGCGAGTCAGTGAGCGAG
GAAGCGGAAGAGCGCCCAATACGCAAACCGCCTCTCCCCGCGCGTTGGCCGATTCATTAATGCAGCTGGC
ACGACAGGTTTCCCGACTGGAAAGCGGGCAGTGAGCGCAACGCAATTAATACGCGTACCGCGAGCCAGGA
AGAGTTTGTAGAAACGCAAAAAGGCCATCCGTCAGGATGGCCTTCTGCTTAGTTTGATGCCTGGCAGTTT
ATGGCGGGCGTCCTGCCCGCCACCCTCCGGGCCGTTGCTTCACAACGTTCAAATCCGCTCCCGGCGGATT
TGTCCTACTCAGGAGAGCGTTCACCGACAAACAACAGATAAAACGAAAGGCCCAGTCTTCCGACTGAGCC
TTTCGTTTTATTTGATGCCTGGCAGTTCCCTACTCTCGCGTTAACGCTTGCATGGATGTT
Features (pLannotate 1.2.2; 19 found; start..end, strand, type, name):
     50..133     +  protein_bind   attL1 (fragment): mutant version of attL; recombination site for the Gateway® LR reaction LR Clonase™
    124..144     +  protein_bind   attB5: mutant version of attB; core recombination site for the Gateway® BP reaction BP Clonase™
    181..558     +  promoter       OsU3 promoter: Oryza sativa (rice) snRNA U3 promoter
    608..626     +  misc_RNA       MS2 stem loop: stem loop that binds the bacteriophage MS2 coat protein
    637..673     +  misc_RNA       gRNA scaffold (fragment): guide RNA scaffold for the Streptococcus pyogenes CRISPR/Cas9 system
    678..696     +  misc_RNA       MS2 stem loop: stem loop that binds the bacteriophage MS2 coat protein
    707..726     +  misc_RNA       gRNA scaffold (fragment): guide RNA scaffold for the Streptococcus pyogenes CRISPR/Cas9 system
    781..809     -  misc_feature   MCS (fragment): pBluescript multiple cloning site
    815..914     -  protein_bind   attL2: mutant version of attL; recombination site for the Gateway® LR reaction LR Clonase™
    932..950     -  promoter       T7 promoter: promoter for bacteriophage T7 RNA polymerase
    967..985     -  promoter       T7 promoter: promoter for bacteriophage T7 RNA polymerase
   1175..1198    +  promoter       Pc promoter (fragment): intI1 (promoter lies within the coding sequence); class 1 integron promoter
   1374..1430    +  CDS            GmR (fragment): gentamycin acetyltransferase; aacC1; confers resistance to gentamycin
   1437..2228    +  CDS            SmR: aminoglycoside adenylyltransferase (Murphy, 1985); aadA; confers resistance to spectinomycin and streptomycin
   2321..2909    +  rep_origin     ori: high-copy-number ColE1/pMB1/pBR322/pUC origin of replication
   3092..3184    +  CDS            lacI (fragment): lac repressor; lacI; The lac repressor binds to the lac operator to inhibit transcription in E. coli. This inhibition can be relieved by adding lactose or isopropyl-β-D-thiogalactopyranoside (IPTG).
   3239..3266    -  terminator     rrnB T2 terminator: transcription terminator T2 from the E. coli rrnB gene
   3398..3441    +  terminator     rrnB T1 terminator: Escherichia coli rrnB; transcription terminator T1 from the E. coli rrnB gene
   3488..34      -  CDS            lacZα (fragment) (across the origin): LacZα fragment of β-galactosidase; lacZ fragment
