[The description below was written by a language model from this plasmid's Addgene catalogue record and pLannotate feature annotations shown in this document.]
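Description:
pYPQ141D2.0 is a small (about 3.5 kb) Gateway-type entry plasmid that serves as an empty backbone for expressing a single CRISPR guide RNA in plants. The catalogue entry gives the parental backbone as unknown. The feature table shows a high-copy ColE1/pUC-type origin for propagation in E. coli and an aadA (SmR) gene conferring spectinomycin/streptomycin resistance, consistent with the listed spectinomycin selection. Short remnants of a gentamicin resistance gene, an integron Pc promoter, lacI, lacZα and rrnB terminators are also annotated and appear to be backbone leftovers rather than functional payload.

The working cassette lies between Gateway recombination sites: an attL1 fragment overlapping an attB5-type core at one end, and attL2 at the other. This suggests the cassette is meant to be moved by LR recombination into a destination vector, probably alongside other modules, though the record does not describe the assembly scheme. Inside, the rice U3 snRNA promoter (OsU3), a Pol III promoter suited to monocot expression, drives a Streptococcus pyogenes Cas9 guide RNA scaffold of the "gRNA2.0" design. In this design, MS2 coat-protein-binding stem loops are embedded in the scaffold. The catalogue states there are four MS2 binding sites, whereas the automated annotation picks out only two stem-loop features interleaved with scaffold fragments.

No spacer is present. A user-chosen targeting sequence is inserted by restriction-enzyme cloning downstream of the promoter. The MS2 hairpins allow the guide to recruit MS2 coat protein fusions, and the associated publication's title places the plasmid in the multiplexed CRISPR-Act2.0 system for transcriptional activation of plant genes.
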