Addgene plasmid #99906: pYPQ141D2.0
Purpose: (Empty Backbone) Express single gRNA with gRNA2.0 scaffold (with four MS2 binding sites) under OsU3 promoter
Depositing lab: Yiping Qi. Depositing organization: University of Maryland, College Park. Publication: Robust transcriptional activation in plants using multiplexed CRISPR-Act2.0 and mTALE-Act systems. Lowder LG, Zhou J, Zhang Y, Malzahn A, Zhong Z, Hsieh TF, Voytas DF, Zhang Y, Qi Y. Mol Plant. 2017 Nov 29. pii: S1674-2052(17)30344-1. doi: 10.1016/j.molp.2017.11.010. PubMed 29197638.
Backbone
  Vector backbone: unknown
  Vector type: Plant Expression, CRISPR
  Promoter: OsU3
Growth in bacteria
  Bacterial resistance: Spectinomycin, 50 μg/mL
  Growth temperature: 37°C
  Growth strain: DH5alpha
  Copy number: Unknown
Gene/Insert
  Cloning method: Restriction Enzyme
Terms and licenses: Academic/Nonprofit Terms; Industry Terms: Not Available to Industry
How to cite: pYPQ141D2.0 was a gift from Yiping Qi (Addgene plasmid # 99906 ; http://n2t.net/addgene:99906 ; RRID:Addgene_99906)
